>Addgene plasmid #142824 | TFORF1680 | addgene full sequence | sequence record 396017 | Addgene NGS Result
TTAATGTAGTCTTATGCAATACTCTTGTAGTCTTGCAACATGGTAACGATGAGTTAGCAACATGCCTTAC
AAGGAGAGAAAAAGCACCGTGCATGCCGATTGGTGGAAGTAAGGTGGTACGATCGTGCCTTATTAGGAAG
GCAACAGACGGGTCTGACATGGATTGGACGAACCACTGAATTGCCGCATTGCAGAGATATTGTATTTAAG
TGCCTAGCTCGATACATAAACGGGTCTCTCTGGTTAGACCAGATCTGAGCCTGGGAGCTCTCTGGCTAAC
TAGGGAACCCACTGCTTAAGCCTCAATAAAGCTTGCCTTGAGTGCTTCAAGTAGTGTGTGCCCGTCTGTT
GTGTGACTCTGGTAACTAGAGATCCCTCAGACCCTTTTAGTCAGTGTGGAAAATCTCTAGCAGTGGCGCC
CGAACAGGGACTTGAAAGCGAAAGGGAAACCAGAGGAGCTCTCTCGACGCAGGACTCGGCTTGCTGAAGC
GCGCACGGCAAGAGGCGAGGGGCGGCGACTGGTGAGTACGCCAAAAATTTTGACTAGCGGAGGCTAGAAG
GAGAGAGATGGGTGCGAGAGCGTCAGTATTAAGCGGGGGAGAATTAGATCGCGATGGGAAAAAATTCGGT
TAAGGCCAGGGGGAAAGAAAAAATATAAATTAAAACATATAGTATGGGCAAGCAGGGAGCTAGAACGATT
CGCAGTTAATCCTGGCCTGTTAGAAACATCAGAAGGCTGTAGACAAATACTGGGACAGCTACAACCATCC
CTTCAGACAGGATCAGAAGAACTTAGATCATTATATAATACAGTAGCAACCCTCTATTGTGTGCATCAAA
GGATAGAGATAAAAGACACCAAGGAAGCTTTAGACAAGATAGAGGAAGAGCAAAACAAAAGTAAGACCAC
CGCACAGCAAGCGGCCGCTGATCTTCAGACCTGGAGGAGGAGATATGAGGGACAATTGGAGAAGTGAATT
ATATAAATATAAAGTAGTAAAAATTGAACCATTAGGAGTAGCACCCACCAAGGCAAAGAGAAGAGTGGTG
CAGAGAGAAAAAAGAGCAGTGGGAATAGGAGCTTTGTTCCTTGGGTTCTTGGGAGCAGCAGGAAGCACTA
TGGGCGCAGCGTCAATGACGCTGACGGTACAGGCCAGACAATTATTGTCTGGTATAGTGCAGCAGCAGAA
CAATTTGCTGAGGGCTATTGAGGCGCAACAGCATCTGTTGCAACTCACAGTCTGGGGCATCAAGCAGCTC
CAGGCAAGAATCCTGGCTGTGGAAAGATACCTAAAGGATCAACAGCTCCTGGGGATTTGGGGTTGCTCTG
GAAAACTCATTTGCACCACTGCTGTGCCTTGGAATGCTAGTTGGAGTAATAAATCTCTGGAACAGATTTG
GAATCACACGACCTGGATGGAGTGGGACAGAGAAATTAACAATTACACAAGCTTAATACACTCCTTAATT
GAAGAATCGCAAAACCAGCAAGAAAAGAATGAACAAGAATTATTGGAATTAGATAAATGGGCAAGTTTGT
GGAATTGGTTTAACATAACAAATTGGCTGTGGTATATAAAATTATTCATAATGATAGTAGGAGGCTTGGT
AGGTTTAAGAATAGTTTTTGCTGTACTTTCTATAGTGAATAGAGTTAGGCAGGGATATTCACCATTATCG
TTTCAGACCCACCTCCCAACCCCGAGGGGACCCATGCATTGCATCTCAATTAGTCAGCAACCAGGTGTGG
AAAGTCCCCAGGCTCCCCAGCAGGCAGAAGTATGCAAAGCATGCGTCTCAATTAGTCAGCAACCATAGTC
CCGCCCCTAACTCCGCCCATCCCGCCCCTAACTCCGCCCAGTTCCGCCCATTCTCCGCCCCATGGCTGAC
TAATTTTTTTTATTTATGCAGAGGCCGAGGCCGCCTCGGCCTCTGAGCTATTCCAGAAGTAGTGAGGAGG
CTTTTTTGGAGGCCTAGGCTTTTGCAAAAAGCTTTCTAGAGGTACCACCGGAGCTTACCATGACCGAGTA
CAAGCCCACGGTGCGCCTCGCCACCCGCGACGACGTCCCCAGGGCCGTACGCACCCTCGCCGCCGCGTTC
GCCGACTACCCCGCCACGCGCCACACCGTCGATCCGGACCGCCACATCGAGCGGGTCACCGAGCTGCAAG
AACTCTTCCTCACGCGCGTCGGGCTCGACATCGGCAAGGTGTGGGTCGCGGACGACGGCGCCGCCGTGGC
GGTCTGGACCACGCCGGAGAGCGTCGAAGCGGGGGCGGTGTTCGCCGAGATCGGCCCGCGCATGGCCGAG
TTGAGCGGTTCCCGGCTGGCCGCGCAGCAACAGATGGAAGGCCTCCTGGCGCCGCACCGGCCCAAGGAGC
CCGCGTGGTTCCTGGCCACCGTCGGCGTCTCGCCCGACCACCAGGGCAAGGGTCTGGGCAGCGCCGTCGT
GCTCCCCGGAGTGGAGGCGGCCGAGCGCGCCGGGGTGCCCGCCTTCCTGGAGACCTCCGCGCCCCGCAAC
CTCCCCTTCTACGAGCGGCTCGGCTTCACCGTCACCGCCGACGTCGAGGTGCCCGAAGGACCGCGCACCT
GGTGCATGACCCGCAAGCCCGGTGCCAGTTAACGAATTCTAGATCTTGAGACAAATGGCAGTATTCATCC
ACAATTTTAAAAGAAAAGGGGGGATTGGGGGGTACAGTGCAGGGGAAAGAATAGTAGACATAATAGCAAC
AGACATACAAACTAAAGAATTACAAAAACAAATTACAAAAATTCAAAATTTTCGGGTTTATTACAGGGAC
AGCAGAGATCCACTTTGGCGCCGGCTCGAGGCCTGCAGGTGCAAAGATGGATAAAGTTTTAAACAGAGAG
GAATCTTTGCAGCTAATGGACCTTCTAGGTCTTGAAAGGAGTGGGAATTGGCTCCGGTGCCCGTCAGTGG
GCAGAGCGCACATCGCCCACAGTCCCCGAGAAGTTGGGGGGAGGGGTCGGCAATTGAACCGGTGCCTAGA
GAAGGTGGCGCGGGGTAAACTGGGAAAGTGATGTCGTGTACTGGCTCCGCCTTTTTCCCGAGGGTGGGGG
AGAACCGTATATAAGTGCAGTAGTCGCCGTGAACGTTCTTTTTCGCAACGGGTTTGCCGCCAGAACACAG
GTAAGTGCCGTGTGTGGTTCCCGCGGGCCTGGCCTCTTTACGGGTTATGGCCCTTGCGTGCCTTGAATTA
CTTCCACCTGGCTGCAGTACGTGATTCTTGATCCCGAGCTTCGGGTTGGAAGTGGGTGGGAGAGTTCGAG
GCCTTGCGCTTAAGGAGCCCCTTCGCCTCGTGCTTGAGTTGAGGCCTGGCCTGGGCGCTGGGGCCGCCGC
GTGCGAATCTGGTGGCACCTTCGCGCCTGTCTCGCTGCTTTCGATAAGTCTCTAGCCATTTAAAATTTTT
GATGACCTGCTGCGACGCTTTTTTTCTGGCAAGATAGTCTTGTAAATGCGGGCCAAGATCTGCACACTGG
TATTTCGGTTTTTGGGGCCGCGGGCGGCGACGGGGCCCGTGCGTCCCAGCGCACATGTTCGGCGAGGCGG
GGCCTGCGAGCGCGGCCACCGAGAATCGGACGGGGGTAGTCTCAAGCTGGCCGGCCTGCTCTGGTGCCTG
GCCTCGCGCCGCCGTGTATCGCCCCGCCCTGGGCGGCAAGGCTGGCCCGGTCGGCACCAGTTGCGTGAGC
GGAAAGATGGCCGCTTCCCGGCCCTGCTGCAGGGAGCTCAAAATGGAGGACGCGGCGCTCGGGAGAGCGG
GCGGGTGAGTCACCCACACAAAGGAAAAGGGCCTTTCCGTCCTCAGCCGTCGCTTCATGTGACTCCACGG
AGTACCGGGCGCCGTCCAGGCACCTCGATTAGTTCTCGAGCTTTTGGAGTACGTCGTCTTTAGGTTGGGG
GGAGGGGTTTTATGCGATGGAGTTTCCCCACACTGAGTGGGTGGAGACTGAAGTTAGGCCAGCTTGGCAC
TTGATGTAATTCTCCTTGGAATTTGCCCTTTTTGAGTTTGGATCTTGGTTCATTCTCAAGCCTCAGACAG
TGGTTCAAAGTTTTTTTCTTCCATTTCAGGTGTCGTGAGGCTAGCACCGCCACCATGGCCCAGGTAGCAG
TGTCCACCCTGCCTGTTGAAGAAGAGTCCTCCTCAGAGACCAGGATGGTGGTGACATTCCTCGTGTCTGC
CCTCGAATCCATGTGTAAAGAACTGGCCAAGTCCAAGGCAGAAGTGGCCTGCATCGCAGTGTACGAAACA
GACGTGTTTGTCGTCGGAACCGAGAGAGGATGCGCTTTTGTTAATGCCAGGACGGATTTTCAGAAAGATT
TTGCAAAATACTGCGTTGCAGAGGGACTGTGTGAGGTGAAACCTCCCTGCCCTGTGAACGGGATGCAGGT
CCACTCGGGCGAAACGGAAATACTCAGGAAGGCAGTGGAGGACTATTTCTGCTTTTGTTATGGTAAAGCC
TTAGGGACAACAGTGATGGTGCCTGTTCCCTATGAGAAGATGCTGCGAGACCAGTCGGCTGTGGTAGTGC
AGGGGCTTCCGGAAGGCGTTGCCTTTCAACACCCTGAGAATTACGACCTTGCAACCCTGAAATGGATTTT
GGAGAACAAAGCAGGGATTTCATTCATCATAAATAGACCCTTCCTAGGACCAGAGAGTCAGCTGGGTGGC
CCTGGGATGGTAACAGATGCGGAGAGATCCATAGTATCACCAAGTGAAAGCTGCGGCCCCATCAATGTGA
AAACTGAACCCATGGAAGATTCTGGCATTTCACTGAAAGCAGAAGCTGTCTCAGTCAAGAAAGAATCAGA
AGATCCTAATTACTATCAATATAATATGCAAGGAAGCCACCCTTCTTCCACAAGCAATGAAGTAATAGAA
ATGGAATTACCAATGGAAGATTCCACTCCGCTGGTCCCTTCAGAAGAACCAAATGAGGACCCTGAAGCCG
AGGTGAAAATCGAAGGAAACACAAATTCATCCAGTGTTACAAATTCTGCAGCAGGTGTTGAAGATCTTAA
CATCGTTCAAGTGACTGTTCCAGATAATGAGAAGGAAAGATTATCAAGCATTGAAAAGATTAAACAGCTA
AGAGAACAAGTTAATGACCTCTTTAGCCGAAAATTTGGTGAAGCAATTGGCGTGGATTTCCCTGTGAAAG
TTCCCTACAGGAAGATCACATTCAACCCTGGCTGTGTGGTGATTGATGGCATGCCCCCGGGGGTGGTATT
CAAGGCCCCCGGCTATCTGGAAATCAGTTCCATGAGGAGGATCTTGGAGGCAGCTGAGTTTATCAAATTC
ACAGTCATCAGGCCGCTTCCAGGGCTTGAGCTCAGTAATGTGGGAAAACGCAAGATAGACCAGGAGGGCC
GTGTGTTTCAAGAAAAGTGGGAGAGAGCGTATTTCTTCGTGGAAGTACAGAATATTCCAACATGTCTCAT
ATGCAAACAAAGCATGTCTGTGTCCAAAGAATATAACCTAAGACGCCACTATCAAACCAATCACAGCAAG
CATTATGACCAGTATACGGAAAGAATGCGTGACGAGAAGCTTCACGAGCTGAAAAAAGGGCTCAGGAAGT
ATCTCTTAGGCTCGTCAGACACCGAGTGTCCCGAGCAAAAACAAGTGTTTGCAAACCCAAGTCCAACCCA
GAAATCCCCCGTGCAGCCTGTAGAGGACCTAGCTGGGAACTTATGGGAGAAGTTACGTGAAAAAATCAGG
TCTTTTGTGGCATATTCTATCGCAATCGATGAGATCACGGATATAAATAATACCACCCAGTTGGCCATAT
TCATCCGTGGTGTCGATGAGAATTTCGATGTGTCCGAAGAACTTCTGGACACGGTGCCCATGACGGGTAC
AAAATCTGGCAACGAGATCTTTTTGCGTGTTGAGAAGAGCCTGAAAAAGTTCTGTATCAACTGGTCGAGA
TTAGTAAGCGTGGCCTCCACTGGCACCCCAGCGATGGTGGATGCCAATAACGGGCTTGTCACAAAACTGA
AGTCCAGGGTGGCGACGTTCTGCAAGGGTGCGGAACTGAAGTCCATCTGTTGTATAATTCATCCGGAATC
ACTCTGTGCTCAGAAGTTGAAGATGGACCACGTCATGGACGTGGTAGTGAAGTCCGTGAACTGGATATGC
TCCCGGGGACTGAACCACAGCGAGTTCACAACCTTGCTCTATGAGCTGGACAGCCAGTATGGTAGCCTCC
TGTACTACACGGAGATTAAGTGGCTCAGTCGCGGGCTCGTGCTAAAGAGATTTTTCGAATCCTTGGAAGA
AATCGACTCCTTCATGTCATCCAGAGGGAAACCCCTGCCTCAACTGAGCTCCATAGATTGGATCCGAGAC
CTGGCCTTCTTGGTTGACATGACGATGCATCTGAACGCTTTGAACATCTCTCTCCAAGGACACTCCCAAA
TCGTCACGCAGATGTATGACCTGATCCGGGCGTTCCTAGCAAAACTGTGCCTCTGGGAGACTCATTTGAC
GAGGAATAATCTGGCCCACTTTCCCACCCTGAAATTGGTTTCCAGAAATGAAAGCGATGGCCTGAACTAC
ATTCCCAAAATCGCGGAACTCAAGACCGAATTCCAGAAAAGGCTGTCTGATTTCAAACTCTACGAAAGCG
AACTGACTCTGTTCAGCTCCCCGTTCTCCACGAAGATCGACAGTGTGCACGAGGAGCTCCAGATGGAGGT
TATCGACCTGCAATGCAACACGGTCCTGAAGACGAAATACGACAAGGTGGGAATACCAGAATTCTACAAG
TACCTCTGGGGTAGCTACCCGAAATACAAGCACCATTGCGCAAAGATTCTTTCCATGTTCGGGAGCACCT
ACATCTGCGAACAGCTGTTCTCCATTATGAAACTGAGCAAAACAAAATACTGCTCCCAGTTAAAGGATTC
CCAGTGGGATTCTGTACTCCACATCGCAACGTAGTAATGAACTAGTCCGTAACTTGAAAGTATTTCGATT
TCTTGGCTTTATATATCTTGTGGAAAGGACGATCGGAGATCGAGCGGAAATTGATCACGCGTTAAGTCGA
CAATCAACCTCTGGATTACAAAATTTGTGAAAGATTGACTGGTATTCTTAACTATGTTGCTCCTTTTACG
CTATGTGGATACGCTGCTTTAATGCCTTTGTATCATGCTATTGCTTCCCGTATGGCTTTCATTTTCTCCT
CCTTGTATAAATCCTGGTTGCTGTCTCTTTATGAGGAGTTGTGGCCCGTTGTCAGGCAACGTGGCGTGGT
GTGCACTGTGTTTGCTGACGCAACCCCCACTGGTTGGGGCATTGCCACCACCTGTCAGCTCCTTTCCGGG
ACTTTCGCTTTCCCCCTCCCTATTGCCACGGCGGAACTCATCGCCGCCTGCCTTGCCCGCTGCTGGACAG
GGGCTCGGCTGTTGGGCACTGACAATTCCGTGGTGTTGTCGGGGAAATCATCGTCCTTTCCTTGGCTGCT
CGCCTGTGTTGCCACCTGGATTCTGCGCGGGACGTCCTTCTGCTACGTCCCTTCGGCCCTCAATCCAGCG
GACCTTCCTTCCCGCGGCCTGCTGCCGGCTCTGCGGCCTCTTCCGCGTCTTCGCCTTCGCCCTCAGACGA
GTCGGATCTCCCTTTGGGCCGCCTCCCCGCGTCGACTTTAAGACCAATGACTTACAAGGCAGCTGTAGAT
CTTAGCCACTTTTTAAAAGAAAAGGGGGGACTGGAAGGGCTAATTCACTCCCAACGAAGACAAGATCTGC
TTTTTGCTTGTACTGGGTCTCTCTGGTTAGACCAGATCTGAGCCTGGGAGCTCTCTGGCTAACTAGGGAA
CCCACTGCTTAAGCCTCAATAAAGCTTGCCTTGAGTGCTTCAAGTAGTGTGTGCCCGTCTGTTGTGTGAC
TCTGGTAACTAGAGATCCCTCAGACCCTTTTAGTCAGTGTGGAAAATCTCTAGCAGTACGTATAGTAGTT
CATGTCATCTTATTATTCAGTATTTATAACTTGCAAAGAAATGAATATCAGAGAGTGAGAGGAACTTGTT
TATTGCAGCTTATAATGGTTACAAATAAAGCAATAGCATCACAAATTTCACAAATAAAGCATTTTTTTCA
CTGCATTCTAGTTGTGGTTTGTCCAAACTCATCAATGTATCTTATCATGTCTGGCTCTAGCTATCCCGCC
CCTAACTCCGCCCATCCCGCCCCTAACTCCGCCCAGTTCCGCCCATTCTCCGCCCCATGGCTGACTAATT
TTTTTTATTTATGCAGAGGCCGAGGCCGCCTCGGCCTCTGAGCTATTCCAGAAGTAGTGAGGAGGCTTTT
TTGGAGGCCTAGGGACGTACCCAATTCGCCCTATAGTGAGTCGTATTACGCGCGCTCACTGGCCGTCGTT
TTACAACGTCGTGACTGGGAAAACCCTGGCGTTACCCAACTTAATCGCCTTGCAGCACATCCCCCTTTCG
CCAGCTGGCGTAATAGCGAAGAGGCCCGCACCGATCGCCCTTCCCAACAGTTGCGCAGCCTGAATGGCGA
ATGGG
[124 nt withheld, positions 8546-8669]
C
[91 nt withheld, positions 8671-8761]
A
[49 nt withheld, positions 8763-8811]
CCTTTGACGTTGGAGTCCACGTTCTTT
[37 nt withheld, positions 8839-8875]
ACCCTATCTCGGTCTATTCTTTTGATTTATAAGGGATTTTGCCGATTTCGGCCTATTGGTTAAAAAATGA
GCTGATTTAACAAAAATTTAACGCGAATTTTAACAAAATATTAACGCTTACAATTTAGGTGGCACTTTTC
GGGGAAATGTGCGCGGAACCCCTATTTGTTTATTTTTCTAAATACATTCAAATATGTATCCGCTCATGAG
ACAATAACCCTGATAAATGCTTCAATAATATTGAAAAAGGAAGAGTATGAGTATTCAACATTTCCGTGTC
GCCCTTATTCCCTTTTTTGCGGCATTTTGCCTTCCTGTTTTTGCTCACCCAGAAACGCTGGTGAAAGTAA
AAGATGCTGAAGATCAGTTGGGTGCACGAGTGGGTTACATCGAACTGGATCTCAACAGCGGTAAGATCCT
TGAGAGTTTTCGCCCCGAAGAACGTTTTCCAATGATGAGCACTTTTAAAGTTCTGCTATGTGGCGCGGTA
TTATCCCGTATTGACGCCGGGCAAGAGCAACTCGGTCGCCGCATACACTATTCTCAGAATGACTTGGTTG
AGTACTCACCAGTCACAGAAAAGCATCTTACGGATGGCATGACAGTAAGAGAATTATGCAGTGCTGCCAT
AACCATGAGTGATAACACTGCGGCCAACTTACTTCTGACAACGATCGGAGGACCGAAGGAGCTAACCGCT
TTTTTGCACAACATGGGGGATCATGTAACTCGCCTTGATCGTTGGGAACCGGAGCTGAATGAAGCCATAC
CAAACGACGAGCGTGACACCACGATGCCTGTAGCAATGGCAACAACGTTGCGCAAACTATTAACTGGCGA
ACTACTTACTCTAGCTTCCCGGCAACAATTAATAGACTGGATGGAGGCGGATAAAGTTGCAGGACCACTT
CTGCGCTCGGCCCTTCCGGCTGGCTGGTTTATTGCTGATAAATCTGGAGCCGGTGAGCGTGGGTCTCGCG
GTATCATTGCAGCACTGGGGCCAGATGGTAAGCCCTCCCGTATCGTAGTTATCTACACGACGGGGAGTCA
GGCAACTATGGATGAACGAAATAGACAGATCGCTGAGATAGGTGCCTCACTGATTAAGCATTGGTAACTG
TCAGACCAAGTTTACTCATATATACTTTAGATTGATTTAAAACTTCATTTTTAATTTAAAAGGATCTAGG
TGAAGATCCTTTTTGATAATCTCATGACCAAAATCCCTTAACGTGAGTTTTCGTTCCACTGAGCGTCAGA
CCCCGTAGAAAAGATCAAAGGATCTTCTTGAGATCCTTTTTTTCTGCGCGTAATCTGCTGCTTGCAAACA
AAAAAACCACCGCTACCAGCGGTGGTTTGTTTGCCGGATCAAGAGCTACCAACTCTTTTTCCGAAGGTAA
CTGGCTTCAGCAGAGCGCAGATACCAAATACTGTTCTTCTAGTGTAGCCGTAGTTAGGCCACCACTTCAA
GAACTCTGTAGCACCGCCTACATACCTCGCTCTGCTAATCCTGTTACCAGTGGCTGCTGCCAGTGGCGAT
AAGTCGTGTCTTACCGGGTTGGACTCAAGACGATAGTTACCGGATAAGGCGCAGCGGTCGGGCTGAACGG
GGGGTTCGTGCACACAGCCCAGCTTGGAGCGAACGACCTACACCGAACTGAGATACCTACAGCGTGAGCT
ATGAGAAAGCGCCACGCTTCCCGAAGGGAGAAAGGCGGACAGGTATCCGGTAAGCGGCAGGGTCGGAACA
GGAGAGCGCACGAGGGAGCTTCCAGGGGGAAACGCCTGGTATCTTTATAGTCCTGTCGGGTTTCGCCACC
TCTGACTTGAGCGTCGATTTTTGTGATGCTCGTCAGGGGGGCGGAGCCTATGGAAAAACGCCAGCAACGC
GGCCTTTTTACGGTTCCTGGCCTTTTGCTGGCCTTTTGCTCACATGTTCTTTCCTGCGTTATCCCCTGAT
TCTGTGGATAACCGTATTACCGCCTTTGAGTGAGCTGATACCGCTCGCCGCAGCCGAACGACCGAGCGCA
GCGAGTCAGTGAGCGAGGAAGCGGAAGAGCGCCCAATACGCAAACCGCCTCTCCCCGCGCGTTGGCCGAT
TCATTAATGCAGCTGGCACGACAGGTTTCCCGACTGGAAAGCGGGCAGTGAGCGCAACGCAATTAATGTG
AGTTAGCTCACTCATTAGGCACCCCAGGCTTTACACTTTATGCTTCCGGCTCGTATGTTGTGTGGAATTG
TGAGCGGATAACAATTTCACACAGGAAACAGCTATGACCATGATTACGCCAAGCGCGCAATTAACCCTCA
CTAAAGGGAACAAAAGCTGGAGCTGCAAGC
Features (pLannotate 1.2.2; 31 found; start..end, strand, type, name):
      5..231     +  promoter       RSV promoter: Rous sarcoma virus enhancer/promoter
    232..412     +  LTR            5' LTR (truncated): truncated 5' long terminal repeat (LTR) from HIV-1
    459..584     +  misc_feature   HIV-1 Ψ: packaging signal of human immunodeficiency virus type 1
    568..931     +  CDS            HIV-1 gag (fragment): gag protein from human immunodeficiency virus 1; gag
   1077..1310    +  misc_feature   RRE: The Rev response element (RRE) of HIV-1 allows for Rev-dependent mRNA export from the nucleus to the cytoplasm.
   1687..1713    +  CDS            Rev (fragment): human immunodeficiency virus 1 (HIV-1) Rev protein; rev; enhances nuclear export of unspliced and incompletely spliced viral mRNAs
   1720..1743    +  promoter       SV40 promoter (fragment): SV40 early promoter
   1744..1815    +  promoter       SV40 promoter (fragment): SV40 enhancer and early promoter
   1839..1974    +  rep_origin     SV40 ori: SV40 origin of replication
   2020..2616    +  CDS            PuroR (fragment): puromycin N-acetyltransferase; pac from Streptomyces; confers resistance to puromycin
   2665..2782    +  misc_feature   cPPT/CTS: central polypurine tract and central termination sequence of HIV-1
   2847..2913    +  CDS            small t antigen (fragment): SV40 (simian virus 40) small t antigen
   2920..4098    +  promoter       EF-1α promoter: strong constitutive promoter for human elongation factor EF-1α
   4115..6961    +  CDS            GTF2IRD2B: GTD2B_HUMAN - Experimental evidence at protein level: Swiss-Prot protein existence level 1. From Homo sapiens (Human).
   6977..7030    +  promoter       U6 promoter (fragment): RNA polymerase III promoter for human U6 snRNA
   7072..7660    +  misc_feature   WPRE: woodchuck hepatitis virus posttranscriptional regulatory element
   7711..7730    +  misc_feature   cPPT/CTS (fragment): central polypurine tract and central termination sequence of HIV-1
   7732..7965    +  LTR            3' LTR (ΔU3): self-inactivating 3' long terminal repeat (LTR) from HIV-1
   8043..8164    +  polyA_signal   SV40 poly(A) signal: SV40 polyadenylation signal
   8204..8339    +  rep_origin     SV40 ori: SV40 origin of replication
   8360..8378    -  promoter       T7 promoter: promoter for bacteriophage T7 RNA polymerase
   8386..8541    +  CDS            lacZα (fragment): LacZα fragment of β-galactosidase; lacZ fragment
   8546..8974    +  rep_origin     f1 ori (sequence partly withheld): f1 bacteriophage origin of replication; arrow indicates direction of (+) strand synthesis
   9027..9131    +  promoter       AmpR promoter: bla
   9132..9992    +  CDS            AmpR: β-lactamase; bla; confers resistance to ampicillin, carbenicillin, and related antibiotics
  10163..10751   +  rep_origin     ori: high-copy-number ColE1/pMB1/pBR322/pUC origin of replication
  10934..11026   +  CDS            lacI (fragment): lac repressor; lacI; The lac repressor binds to the lac operator to inhibit transcription in E. coli. This inhibition can be relieved by adding lactose or isopropyl-β-D-thiogalactopyranoside (IPTG).
  11039..11060   +  protein_bind   CAP binding site: CAP binding activates transcription in the presence of cAMP. E. coli catabolite activator protein
  11075..11105   +  promoter       lac promoter: promoter for the E. coli lac operon
  11109..11131   +  protein_bind   lac operator (fragment): The lac repressor binds to the lac operator to inhibit transcription in E. coli. This inhibition can be relieved by adding lactose or isopropyl-β-D-thiogalactopyranoside (IPTG). lac repressor encoded by lacI
  11174..11192   +  promoter       T3 promoter: promoter for bacteriophage T3 RNA polymerase
