[The description below was written by a language model from this plasmid's Addgene catalogue record and pLannotate feature annotations shown in this document.]
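Description:
TFORF1680 is a third-generation-style, self-inactivating lentiviral expression plasmid built on the pLX_TRC317 backbone and carrying the human transcription factor ORF GTF2IRD2B. It belongs to a barcoded collection of transcription factor overexpression vectors. In bacteria it is maintained through a high-copy ColE1/pUC-type origin with ampicillin selection (AmpR under its own promoter). An f1 origin and remnants of a lac/lacZα cloning region with T7 and T3 promoters are also annotated in the backbone. The depositor notes that the plasmid can recombine, which is a common issue with LTR-containing vectors.

The viral genome is transcribed from an RSV promoter fused to a truncated HIV-1 5' LTR. This is followed by the Ψ packaging signal with a gag fragment, the RRE for Rev-dependent nuclear export, and a cPPT/CTS element that aids nuclear import. Within the transfer cassette, an SV40 early promoter drives puromycin N-acetyltransferase for selection of transduced mammalian cells. A strong constitutive EF-1α promoter drives the GTF2IRD2B coding sequence, and no epitope tag or fluorescent reporter is annotated. Downstream lie a WPRE, which enhances transcript stability and expression, and the ΔU3 3' LTR, which inactivates the LTR promoter after integration. An SV40 polyadenylation signal sits outside the LTR.

According to the record, each ORF in the collection is paired with a unique 24-bp barcode. The barcode is not annotated in the feature table, so its exact position is not stated. The barcodes allow the overexpressed factor to be identified by sequencing in pooled screens, such as those probing transcription-factor-driven cell differentiation.
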