Addgene plasmid #142824: TFORF1680
Purpose: Lentiviral vector for overexpressing transcription factor ORFs with unique 24-bp barcodes. Barcodes facilitate identification of transcription factors in pooled screens.
Depositing lab: Feng Zhang. Depositing organization: Broad Institute. Publication: A transcription factor atlas of directed differentiation. Joung J, Ma S, Tay T, Geiger-Schuller KR, Kirchgatterer PC, Verdine VK, Guo B, Arias-Garcia MA, Allen WE, Singh A, Kuksenko O, Abudayyeh OO, Gootenberg JS, Fu Z, Macrae RK, Buenrostro JD, Regev A, Zhang F. Cell. 2023 Jan 5;186(1):209-229.e26. doi: 10.1016/j.cell.2022.11.026. PubMed 36608654.
Backbone
  Vector backbone: pLX_TRC317
  Backbone manufacturer: Broad Institute Genetic Perturbation Platform
  Backbone size w/o insert (bp): 8264
  Vector type: Mammalian Expression, Lentiviral
  Selectable markers: Puromycin
Growth in bacteria
  Bacterial resistance: Ampicillin, 100 μg/mL
  Growth temperature: 37°C
  Growth strain: NEB Stable
  Copy number: High Copy
Gene/Insert
  Gene/Insert name: GTF2IRD2B
  Species: H. sapiens (human)
  Insert size (bp): 2951
  Entrez Gene: GTF2IRD2B
  Promoter: EF1a
  Cloning method: Unknown
  Sequencing primers: 5′ GGGTGGAGACTGAAGTTAGGCCAG; 3′ CACATAGCGTAAAAGGAGCAACATAG
Terms and licenses: Academic/Nonprofit Terms; Industry Terms: Not Available to Industry
Depositor comments: NM_001003795,ENST00000472837 . The transcription factor ORF portion of this plasmid was synthesized by Genewiz. Please test multiple small colonies in case of plasmid recombination. To make this collection available in a timely manner, a portion of this collection was not fully sequenced by Addgene. If an Addgene verified full plasmid sequence is not available, please contact us prior to placing an order to request the full sequence.
How to cite: TFORF1680 was a gift from Feng Zhang (Addgene plasmid # 142824 ; http://n2t.net/addgene:142824 ; RRID:Addgene_142824)
