>Addgene plasmid #142824 | TFORF1680 | depositor partial sequence | sequence record 280610 | Insert
ACCGCCACCATGGCCCAGGTAGCAGTGTCCACCCTGCCTGTTGAAGAAGAGTCCTCCTCAGAGACCAGGA
TGGTGGTGACATTCCTCGTGTCTGCCCTCGAATCCATGTGTAAAGAACTGGCCAAGTCCAAGGCAGAAGT
GGCCTGCATCGCAGTGTACGAAACAGACGTGTTTGTCGTCGGAACCGAGAGAGGATGCGCTTTTGTTAAT
GCCAGGACGGATTTTCAGAAAGATTTTGCAAAATACTGCGTTGCAGAGGGACTGTGTGAGGTGAAACCTC
CCTGCCCTGTGAACGGGATGCAGGTCCACTCGGGCGAAACGGAAATACTCAGGAAGGCAGTGGAGGACTA
TTTCTGCTTTTGTTATGGTAAAGCCTTAGGGACAACAGTGATGGTGCCTGTTCCCTATGAGAAGATGCTG
CGAGACCAGTCGGCTGTGGTAGTGCAGGGGCTTCCGGAAGGCGTTGCCTTTCAACACCCTGAGAATTACG
ACCTTGCAACCCTGAAATGGATTTTGGAGAACAAAGCAGGGATTTCATTCATCATAAATAGACCCTTCCT
AGGACCAGAGAGTCAGCTGGGTGGCCCTGGGATGGTAACAGATGCGGAGAGATCCATAGTATCACCAAGT
GAAAGCTGCGGCCCCATCAATGTGAAAACTGAACCCATGGAAGATTCTGGCATTTCACTGAAAGCAGAAG
CTGTCTCAGTCAAGAAAGAATCAGAAGATCCTAATTACTATCAATATAATATGCAAGGAAGCCACCCTTC
TTCCACAAGCAATGAAGTAATAGAAATGGAATTACCAATGGAAGATTCCACTCCGCTGGTCCCTTCAGAA
GAACCAAATGAGGACCCTGAAGCCGAGGTGAAAATCGAAGGAAACACAAATTCATCCAGTGTTACAAATT
CTGCAGCAGGTGTTGAAGATCTTAACATCGTTCAAGTGACTGTTCCAGATAATGAGAAGGAAAGATTATC
AAGCATTGAAAAGATTAAACAGCTAAGAGAACAAGTTAATGACCTCTTTAGCCGAAAATTTGGTGAAGCA
ATTGGCGTGGATTTCCCTGTGAAAGTTCCCTACAGGAAGATCACATTCAACCCTGGCTGTGTGGTGATTG
ATGGCATGCCCCCGGGGGTGGTATTCAAGGCCCCCGGCTATCTGGAAATCAGTTCCATGAGGAGGATCTT
GGAGGCAGCTGAGTTTATCAAATTCACAGTCATCAGGCCGCTTCCAGGGCTTGAGCTCAGTAATGTGGGA
AAACGCAAGATAGACCAGGAGGGCCGTGTGTTTCAAGAAAAGTGGGAGAGAGCGTATTTCTTCGTGGAAG
TACAGAATATTCCAACATGTCTCATATGCAAACAAAGCATGTCTGTGTCCAAAGAATATAACCTAAGACG
CCACTATCAAACCAATCACAGCAAGCATTATGACCAGTATACGGAAAGAATGCGTGACGAGAAGCTTCAC
GAGCTGAAAAAAGGGCTCAGGAAGTATCTCTTAGGCTCGTCAGACACCGAGTGTCCCGAGCAAAAACAAG
TGTTTGCAAACCCAAGTCCAACCCAGAAATCCCCCGTGCAGCCTGTAGAGGACCTAGCTGGGAACTTATG
GGAGAAGTTACGTGAAAAAATCAGGTCTTTTGTGGCATATTCTATCGCAATCGATGAGATCACGGATATA
AATAATACCACCCAGTTGGCCATATTCATCCGTGGTGTCGATGAGAATTTCGATGTGTCCGAAGAACTTC
TGGACACGGTGCCCATGACGGGTACAAAATCTGGCAACGAGATCTTTTTGCGTGTTGAGAAGAGCCTGAA
AAAGTTCTGTATCAACTGGTCGAGATTAGTAAGCGTGGCCTCCACTGGCACCCCAGCGATGGTGGATGCC
AATAACGGGCTTGTCACAAAACTGAAGTCCAGGGTGGCGACGTTCTGCAAGGGTGCGGAACTGAAGTCCA
TCTGTTGTATAATTCATCCGGAATCACTCTGTGCTCAGAAGTTGAAGATGGACCACGTCATGGACGTGGT
AGTGAAGTCCGTGAACTGGATATGCTCCCGGGGACTGAACCACAGCGAGTTCACAACCTTGCTCTATGAG
CTGGACAGCCAGTATGGTAGCCTCCTGTACTACACGGAGATTAAGTGGCTCAGTCGCGGGCTCGTGCTAA
AGAGATTTTTCGAATCCTTGGAAGAAATCGACTCCTTCATGTCATCCAGAGGGAAACCCCTGCCTCAACT
GAGCTCCATAGATTGGATCCGAGACCTGGCCTTCTTGGTTGACATGACGATGCATCTGAACGCTTTGAAC
ATCTCTCTCCAAGGACACTCCCAAATCGTCACGCAGATGTATGACCTGATCCGGGCGTTCCTAGCAAAAC
TGTGCCTCTGGGAGACTCATTTGACGAGGAATAATCTGGCCCACTTTCCCACCCTGAAATTGGTTTCCAG
AAATGAAAGCGATGGCCTGAACTACATTCCCAAAATCGCGGAACTCAAGACCGAATTCCAGAAAAGGCTG
TCTGATTTCAAACTCTACGAAAGCGAACTGACTCTGTTCAGCTCCCCGTTCTCCACGAAGATCGACAGTG
TGCACGAGGAGCTCCAGATGGAGGTTATCGACCTGCAATGCAACACGGTCCTGAAGACGAAATACGACAA
GGTGGGAATACCAGAATTCTACAAGTACCTCTGGGGTAGCTACCCGAAATACAAGCACCATTGCGCAAAG
ATTCTTTCCATGTTCGGGAGCACCTACATCTGCGAACAGCTGTTCTCCATTATGAAACTGAGCAAAACAA
AATACTGCTCCCAGTTAAAGGATTCCCAGTGGGATTCTGTACTCCACATCGCAACGTAGTAATGAACTAG
TCCGTAACTTGAAAGTATTTCGATTTCTTGGCTTTATATATCTTGTGGAAAGGACGATCGGAGATCGAGC
GGAAATTGATC
