>Addgene plasmid #142824 | TFORF1680 | depositor partial sequence | sequence record 280611 | Barcode
TCGGAGATCGAGCGGAAATTGATC
